>Addgene plasmid #195659 | pBEL2538 | addgene full sequence | sequence record 385341 | Addgene NGS Result
TCTGCTAATCCTGTTACCAGTGGCTGCTGCCAGTGGCGATAAGTCGTGTCTTACCGGGTTGGACTCAAGA
CGATAGTTACCGGATAAGGCGCAGCGGTCGGGCTGAACGGGGGGTTCGTGCACACAGCCCAGCTTGGAGC
GAACGACCTACACCGAACTGAGATACCTACAGCGTGAGCTATGAGAAAGCGCCACGCTTCCCGAAGGGAG
AAAGGCGGACAGGTATCCGGTAAGCGGCAGGGTCGGAACAGGAGAGCGCACGAGGGAGCTTCCAGGGGGA
AACGCCTGGTATCTTTATAGTCCTGTCGGGTTTCGCCACCTCTGACTTGAGCGTCGATTTTTGTGATGCT
CGTCAGGGGGGCGGAGCCTATGGAAAAACGCCAGCAACGCGGCCTTTTTACGGTTCCTGGCCTTTTGCTG
GCCTTTTGCTCACATGTTCTTTCCTGCGTTATCCCCTGATTCTGTGGATAACCGTATTACCGCCTTTGAG
TGAGCTGATACCGCTCGCCGCAGCCGAACGACCGAGCGCAGCGAGTCAGTGAGCGAGGAAGCGGAAGAGC
GCCTGATGCGGTATTTTCTCCTTACGCATCTGTGCGGTATTTCACACCGCATAGGGTCATGGCTGCGCCC
CGACACCCGCCAACACCCGCTGACGCGCCCTGACGGGCTTGTCTGCTCCCGGCATCCGCTTACAGACAAG
CTGTGACCGTCTCCGGGAGCTGCATGTGTCAGAGGTTTTCACCGTCATCACCGAAACGCGCGAGGCAGAA
GGAGATGGCGCCCAACAGTCCCCCGGCCACGGGGCCTGCCACCATACCCACGCCGAAACAAGCGCTCATG
AGCCCGAAGTGGCGAGCCCGATCTTCCCCATCGGTGATGTCGGCGATATAGGCGCCAGCAACCGCACCTG
TGGCGCCGGTGATGCCGGCCACGATGCGTCCGGCGTAGAGGATCTGCTCATGTTTGACAGCTTATCATCG
ATGCATAATGTGCCTGTCAAATGGACGAAGCAGGGATTCTGCAAACCCTATGCTACTCCGTCAAGCCGTC
AATTGTCTGATTCGTTACCAATTATGACAACTTGACGGCTACATCATTCACTTTTTCTTCACAACCGGCA
CGGAACTCGCTCGGGCTGGCCCCGGTGCATTTTTTAAATACCCGCGAGAAATAGAGTTGATCGTCAAAAC
CAACATTGCGACCGACGGTGGCGATAGGCATCCGGGTGGTGCTCAAAAGCAGCTTCGCCTGGCTGATACG
TTGGTCCTCGCGCCAGCTTAAGACGCTAATCCCTAACTGCTGGCGGAAAAGATGTGACAGACGCGACGGC
GACAAGCAAACATGCTGTGCGACGCTGGCGATATCAAAATTGCTGTCTGCCAGGTGATCGCTGATGTACT
GACAAGCCTCGCGTACCCGATTATCCATCGGTGGATGGAGCGACTCGTTAATCGCTTCCATGCGCCGCAG
TAACAATTGCTCAAGCAGATTTATCGCCAGCAGCTCCGAATAGCGCCCTTCCCCTTGCCCGGCGTTAATG
ATTTGCCCAAACAGGTCGCTGAAATGCGGCTGGTGCGCTTCATCCGGGCGAAAGAACCCCGTATTGGCAA
ATATTGACGGCCAGTTAAGCCATTCATGCCAGTAGGCGCGCGGACGAAAGTAAACCCACTGGTGATACCA
TTCGCGAGCCTCCGGATGACGACCGTAGTGATGAATCTCTCCTGGCGGGAACAGCAAAATATCACCCGGT
CGGCAAACAAATTCTCGTCCCTGATTTTTCACCACCCCCTGACCGCGAATGGTGAGATTGAGAATATAAC
CTTTCATTCCCAGCGGTCGGTCGATAAAAAAATCGAGATAACCGTTGGCCTCAATCGGCGTTAAACCCGC
CACCAGATGGGCATTAAACGAGTATCCCGGCAGCAGGGGATCATTTTGCGCTTCAGCCATACTTTTCATA
CTCCCGCCATTCAGAGAAGAAACCAATTGTCCATATTGCATCAGACATTGCCGTCACTGCGTCTTTTACT
GGCTCTTCTCGCTAACCAAACCGGTAACCCCGCTTATTAAAAGCATTCTGTAACAAAGCGGGACCAAAGC
CATGACAAAAACGCGTAACAAAAGTGTCTATAATCACGGCAGAAAAGTCCACATTGATTATTTGCACGGC
GTCACACTTTGCTATGCCATAGCATTTTTATCCATAAGATTAGCGGATCCTACCTGACGCTTTTTATCGC
AACTCTCTACTGTTTCTCCATACCCGTTTTTTTGGGCTAGCGGCCGGCCTGGCCCGAAGGGTGAATTATG
TTTAAACGTTTAATGATGGTCGCTTTGCTGGTGATTGCACCTCTGAGTGCGGCAACCGCGGCAGACCAGA
CCAATCCGTATAAGCTGATGGACGAGGCGGCGCAGAAAACGTTCGATCGCCTGAAGAATGAGCAACCGCA
AATTCGGGCCAACCCGGATTATCTGCGTACCATTGTTGATCAGGAACTGCTGCCATACGTACAGGTGAAA
TACGCCGGTGCGCTGGTGCTGGGCCAGTATTACAAGAGTGCGACCCCTGCTCAACGTGAAGCCTACTTTG
CCGCTTTCCGTGAGTACCTGAAGCAGGCTTACGGTCAGGCGCTGGCGATGTATCACGGTCAAACCTATCA
GATTGCGCCAGAACAGCCGCTGGGCGATAAAACCATTGTGCCTATTCGCGTTACCATTATTGACCCGAAT
GGCCGTCCGCCGGTGCGTCTGGACTTCCAGTGGCGTAAAAACTCCCAGACGGGCAATTGGCAGGCTTACG
ACATGATTGCTGAAGGCGTCAGTATGATCACCACCAAACAAAACGAGTGGGGAACGCTGCTGGCGACCAA
AGGTATCGACGGCCTGACTGCGCAACTGAAATCGATTTCTCAACAGAAAATCACTCTGGAAGAGAAAAAA
TAAGGCCCAGGCGGCCGGTACCAAATTCCAGAAAAGAGACGCTGAAAAGCGTCTTTTTTCGTTTTGGTCC
TGGTCTGAGGAATGGTTGTAAGCTTGGCTGTTTTGGCGGATGAGAGAAGATTTTCAGCCTGATACAGATT
AAATCAGAACGCAGAAGCGGTCTGATAAAACAGAATTTGCCTGGCGGCAGTAGCGCGGTGGTCCCACCTG
ACCCCATGCCGAACTCAGAAGTGAAACGCCGTAGCGCCGATGGTAGTGTGGGGTCTCCCCATGCGAGAGT
AGGGAACTGCCAGGCATCAAATAAAACGAAAGGCTCAGTCGAAAGACTGGGCCTTTCGTTTTATCTGTTG
TTTGTCGGTGAACGCTCTCCTGAGTAGGACAAATCCGCCGGGAGCGGATTTGAACGTTGCGAAGCAACGG
CCCGGAGGGTGGCGGGCAGGACGCCCGCCATAAACTGCCAGGCATCAAATTAAGCAGAAGGCCATCCTGA
CGGATGGCCTTTTTGCGTTTCTACAAACTCTTTTGTTTATTTTTCTAAATACATTCAAATATGTATCCGC
TCATGAGACAATAACCCTGATAAATGCTTCAATAATATTGAAAAAGGAAGAGTATGAGTATTCAACATTT
CCGTGTCGCCCTTATTCCCTTTTTTGCGGCATTTTGCCTTCCTGTTTTTGCTCACCCAGAAACGCTGGTG
AAAGTAAAAGATGCTGAAGATCAGTTGGGTGCACGAGTGGGTTACATCGAACTGGATCTCAACAGCGGTA
AGATCCTTGAGAGTTTTCGCCCCGAAGAACGTTTTCCAATGATGAGCACTTTTAAAGTTCTGCTATGTGG
CGCGGTATTATCCCGTGTTGACGCCGGGCAAGAGCAACTCGGTCGCCGCATACACTATTCTCAGAATGAC
TTGGTTGAGTACTCACCAGTCACAGAAAAGCATCTTACGGATGGCATGACAGTAAGAGAATTATGCAGTG
CTGCCATAACCATGAGTGATAACACTGCGGCCAACTTACTTCTGACAACGATCGGAGGACCGAAGGAGCT
AACCGCTTTTTTGCACAACATGGGGGATCATGTAACTCGCCTTGATCGTTGGGAACCGGAGCTGAATGAA
GCCATACCAAACGACGAGCGTGACACCACGATGCCTGCAGCAATGGCAACAACGTTGCGCAAACTATTAA
CTGGCGAACTACTTACTCTAGCTTCCCGGCAACAATTAATAGACTGGATGGAGGCGGATAAAGTTGCAGG
ACCACTTCTGCGCTCGGCCCTTCCGGCTGGCTGGTTTATTGCTGATAAATCTGGAGCCGGTGAGCGTGGG
TCTCGCGGTATCATTGCAGCACTGGGGCCAGATGGTAAGCCCTCCCGTATCGTAGTTATCTACACGACGG
GGAGTCAGGCAACTATGGATGAACGAAATAGACAGATCGCTGAGATAGGTGCCTCACTGATTAAGCATTG
GTAACTGTCAGACCAAGTTTACTCATATATACTTTAGATTGATT
[125 nt withheld, positions 4455-4579]
C
[141 nt withheld, positions 4581-4721]
CCTTTGACGTTGGAGTCCACGTTCTTT
[37 nt withheld, positions 4749-4785]
ACCCTATCTCGGGCTATTCTTTTGATTTATAAGGGATTTTGCCGATTTCGGCCTATTGGTTAAAAAATGA
GCTGATTTAACAAAAATTTAACGCGAATTTTAACAAAATATTAACGTTTACAATTTAAAAGGATCTAGGT
GAAGATCCTTTTTGATAATCTCATGACCAAAATCCCTTAACGTGAGTTTTCGTTCCACTGAGCGTCAGAC
CCCGTAGAAAAGATCAAAGGATCTTCTTGAGATCCTTTTTTTCTGCGCGTAATCTGCTGCTTGCAAACAA
AAAAACCACCGCTACCAGCGGTGGTTTGTTTGCCGGATCAAGAGCTACCAACTCTTTTTCCGAAGGTAAC
TGGCTCAGCAGAGCGCAGATACCAAATACTGTCCTTCTAGTGTAGCCGTAGTTAGGCCACCACTTCAAGA
ACTCTGTAGCACCGCCTACATACCTCGC
Features (pLannotate 1.2.2; 14 found; start..end, strand, type, name):
    562..613     -  misc_feature   bom (fragment): basis of mobility region from pBR322
    729..768     -  CDS            rop (fragment): Rop protein, which maintains plasmids at low copy number; rop
    769..954     -  CDS            TcR (fragment): tetracycline efflux protein; tet; confers resistance to tetracycline
    964..982     +  promoter       tet promoter (fragment): E. coli promoter for tetracycline efflux protein gene
   1072..1950    -  CDS            araC: L-arabinose regulatory protein; araC
   1977..2261    +  promoter       araBAD promoter: araBAD; promoter of the L-arabinose operon of E. coli; the araC regulatory gene is transcribed in the opposite direction (Guzman et al., 1995)
   2308..2940    +  CDS            mlaC: MLAC_ECOLI - Also known as yrbC. Experimental evidence at protein level: Swiss-Prot protein existence level 1. Involved in a phospholipid transport pathway that maintains lipid asymmetry in the outer membrane by retrograde trafficking of phospholipids from the outer membrane to the inner membrane. May transfer phospholipid across the periplasmic space and deliver it to the MlaFEDB complex at the inner membrane. From Escherichia coli (strain K12).
   3119..3234    +  ncRNA          5S rRNA: Accession: RF00001 - 5S ribosomal RNA
   3238..3324    +  terminator     rrnB T1 terminator: Escherichia coli rrnB; transcription terminator T1 from the E. coli rrnB gene
   3416..3443    +  terminator     rrnB T2 terminator: transcription terminator T2 from the E. coli rrnB gene
   3462..3553    +  promoter       AmpR promoter: bla
   3554..4414    +  CDS            AmpR: β-lactamase; bla; confers resistance to ampicillin, carbenicillin, and related antibiotics
   4456..4836    +  rep_origin     M13 ori (sequence partly withheld): M13 bacteriophage origin of replication; arrow indicates direction of (+) strand synthesis
   5022..376     +  rep_origin     ori (across the origin): high-copy-number ColE1/pMB1/pBR322/pUC origin of replication
