[The description below was written by a language model from this plasmid's Addgene catalogue record and pLannotate feature annotations shown in this document.]
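Description:
pBEL2538 is a 5,233 bp bacterial expression plasmid built on a pBAD backbone, designed to supply a point-mutant form of the E. coli MlaC protein for genetic complementation. It replicates through a ColE1/pMB1-family origin, is listed as high copy, and is selected with ampicillin via the β-lactamase (AmpR) gene and its own promoter. An M13 phage origin is also annotated, which in principle permits single-stranded DNA production with helper phage. Short remnants of pBR322-derived elements (bom, rop, the tetracycline efflux gene and its promoter) are present only as fragments and are not expected to be functional.

The payload is the mlaC coding sequence carrying the R186A substitution, inserted by Gibson assembly downstream of the araBAD promoter. The divergently transcribed araC gene encodes the regulator that represses this promoter in the absence of L-arabinose and activates it when the sugar is present, giving titratable expression. Transcription is terminated by the rrnB T1 and T2 terminators, with the adjacent 5S rRNA segment that normally accompanies them in this backbone. No epitope or purification tag is annotated.

MlaC is the periplasmic component of the Mla phospholipid transport pathway, which maintains outer membrane lipid asymmetry. It is thought to shuttle phospholipid across the periplasm to the MlaFEDB complex at the inner membrane. According to the record, the plasmid is used to test whether the R186A variant can complement MlaC function, as part of a study that probed protein-protein interactions in the Mla system with structure prediction and deep mutational scanning. The specific strain background used for complementation is not stated.
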