Addgene plasmid #195659: pBEL2538
Purpose: Complementation of MlaC(R186A)
Depositing lab: Gira Bhabha & Damian Ekiert. Depositing organization: NYU Grossman School of Medicine. Publication: Protein-protein interactions in the Mla lipid transport system probed by computational structure prediction and deep mutational scanning. MacRae MR, Puvanendran D, Haase MAB, Coudray N, Kolich L, Lam C, Baek M, Bhabha G, Ekiert DC. J Biol Chem. 2023 Apr 24:104744. doi: 10.1016/j.jbc.2023.104744. PubMed 37100290.
Backbone
  Vector backbone: pBAD
  Vector type: Bacterial Expression
Growth in bacteria
  Bacterial resistance: Ampicillin, 100 μg/mL
  Growth temperature: 37°C
  Growth strain: DH5alpha
  Copy number: High Copy
Gene/Insert
  Gene/Insert name: MlaC
  Species: E. coli
  Mutation: MlaC(R186A)
  Cloning method: Gibson Cloning
Terms and licenses: Academic/Nonprofit Terms; Industry Terms: Not Available to Industry
Depositor comments: Please visit https://www.biorxiv.org/content/10.1101/2022.12.09.519820v1 for bioRxiv preprint.
How to cite: pBEL2538 was a gift from Gira Bhabha & Damian Ekiert (Addgene plasmid # 195659 ; http://n2t.net/addgene:195659 ; RRID:Addgene_195659)
